>Addgene plasmid #239445 | pET28_Cas9d_Plasmid | addgene full sequence | sequence record 481114 | Addgene NGS Result
TAATACGACTCACTATAGGGGAATTGTGAGCGGATAACAATTCCCCTCTAGAAATAATTTTGTTTAACTT
TAAGAAGGAGATATACCATGGGCAGCAGCCATCATCATCATCATCACAGCAGCGGCCTGGTGCCGCGCGG
CAGCCATATGGCTAGCATGACTGGTGGACAGCAAATGGGTCGCGGATCCGAATTCATGAGCGATTCCGAA
GTTAATCAAGAAGCGAAACCTGAGGTGAAACCGGAGGTGAAACCGGAAACACATATTAATTTAAAAGTCT
CTGATGGGAGCTCTGAAATTTTTTTTAAAATCAAAAAAACAACACCTCTTCGGAGATTGATGGAAGCCTT
TGCAAAACGCCAAGGCAAAGAAATGGATTCACTGCGCTTTCTGTACGACGGTATTCGTATTCAGGCGGAC
CAGACACCAGAGGATCTGGACATGGAAGATAATGATATCATTGAAGCCCATCGCGAACAAATTGGGGAGA
ACTTATATTTTCAGGGTCACATGATGGCAGCGGCTTTCTCAATGGAGAGAGAACTGGTCTTGGGTATCGA
CTACGGTGGAAAGTATACAGGATTAGCAGTGGTTGATAGACGTCATAATCAGGTTCTGTATGCAAACCGC
CTCAAAATGAGAGATGATGTCGCTGGTATCCTGAAAGACCGCCGGAAGCAACGAGGGATTCGCCGTACAG
CGCAGACAAAAAAAAAACGCCTGCGGGAACTGAAGAATTATTTGAAAAGTATAGGTTACAACGAAAGTAC
CGCAACCTTTGAGACGGTCTATAGCTTAGCCCATAAACGAGGATACGATTATGCGGATATGCCTGAAGAA
AAGACCTCGGAGGAAATAGAAGCAATGGACGTGGAAGAGCGTAAGCAGTGGGAAAAAGAAAAGCAGGAAT
GGGAAGAAACAAAGCGCAATTCCCGCCATCGGAAAGAAGTGGTGAAAGATGTGCATAAGGCAATGATAGA
AGGCCGTGCAACTGAGGAACAGATTAAGAGAGTGGAACGCATATTCAACAAACAGTACAGACCCAAACGT
TTCAATAATCGCATACTTACCAAATGCAAAGTGGAAGATTGTGGGGTCAATACACCTCTGCGTAAGAACG
TGCGTGATCTGTTAATCGAAAATATTGTGCGTTTCTTCCCGATTGAACAGTCGGAAAAGGACAATCTGAA
AGACGCAGTCCTGGATAAAAATCGCCGGGAGGAAGTGAAAAGTTTTTTTCGCAAACATAAAACTGACGAA
CACATTCGCAAACAAGTGTATGATATCGCGGACAATAAATTGAGTGGGCGTACCGTTTTCTGCAAGGAAC
ATATTCTCGAGCATACAGAACACTCGAAGGAAGAAAGAAAAGTATTTCGGCTCGCCCCTTCTCTCAAAAC
TAAAATTGAAAATGTTTTAGCAGTAATTAAAGATGAGATATTACCAAAATTCACGGTAAACAAGGTTGTT
ATGGAGTCGAACAACTTTGATATTGCAGCCAAAACCCAGGGCAAGAAAAGATTAGCAAAAGAAGAGTATG
GCAAAGGTCCTCGCGAAGGCAAGGAGACCCGCAAGGAAGCACTGCTTCGTGAAACAGATGGGCGTTGTAT
TTATTGCGGAAAGAGTATCGATATTTCTAATGCCCACGATGACCATATTTTTCCTAGAAAAGCAGGAGGG
CTGAACATCTTTGCGAACCTGGTGGCTTGCTGCGCGGTCTGTAATGAAAATAAAAAGGGGCGCACGCCAC
TGGAATCGGGCATCTCTCCTAAACCTGAAATTATTGCGTTTATGAAGAATGATCTTAAAAAAAAAATTCT
GGAGGACGCGCGGAATATAAATACGGTGGACTTTAATAAATACATGTCTCACGCATCAATCGGGTGGCGC
TATATGCGGGATCGTCTTCGTGAATCAGCAGGTAATAAGAAACTCCCGATAGAACGCCAGTCGGGTATCT
ATACGGCCTATTTTCGTAGATGGTGGGGGTTCAAAAAAGAACGTGGCAACACGCTGCACCACGCACTTGA
CGCAGTGATTTTAGCATCACGGAAAGGCTATTCCGATGATGGTTTAGTGGATATGACGCTTAAACCTAAG
TATAACAAAGGTGGAGAATTTGATCCGGAAAAGCACTTACCCGAGCCTATCGAGTTTAAGATGGATAAGG
GTAGTAGAGGTTCTGCCTTGCACGATCGTAATCCATTATCGTATAAAAAAGGCATCATTACACGGCGTTT
CATGGTTACTGAAATCGAGTGTGGAAAAGAAGACGATGTGATTTCCGAAACTTATCGGGAAAAACTGAAG
GAAGCATTTAAGCGTTTTGATACGAAGAAAGGTAAATGCCTGACCGATAAAGAGGCTAAAGAAGCTGGAT
TCTGTATTAAAAAAAATGAACTTGTGATGAGCCTGAAATGCAGCATTAAGGGTACTGGGCCGGGACAGAT
GATACGTATTAATAACAATGTGTTCAAGACTAATGTACATAACGTGGGCGTGGACGTCTATCTGGATGAA
AAAGGCAAAAAAAAAGCTTACGAGCGTAAAAATCCCCGGCTGTCAAAACACTTTATAGAACCTCCGCCTC
AGCCAAATGGGCGGGTGTCCTTCACCCTGAAACGGCGTGATATGGTGACCGTAGAAGGGGAAGACGCTAT
ATACCGGATCAAGAAGCTTGGTACCTCTCCTACCATCGAGGCAGTGGTTGGCTCTGATGGCAAAACACGC
ACGGTTTCGGCGACAAAATTAACCAAAGCGAATTCCGCAGAGTAATAAGCGGCCGCACTCGAGCACCACC
ACCACCACCACTGAGATCCGGCTGCTAACAAAGCCCGAAAGGAAGCTGAGTTGGCTGCTGCCACCGCTGA
GCAATAACTAGCATAACCCCTTGGGGCCTCTAAACGGGTCTTGAGGGGTTTTTTGCTGAAAGGAGGAACT
ATATCCGGATTGGCGAATGGG
[124 nt withheld, positions 2962-3085]
C
[91 nt withheld, positions 3087-3177]
A
[49 nt withheld, positions 3179-3227]
CCTTTGACGTTGGAGTCCACGTTCTTT
[37 nt withheld, positions 3255-3291]
ACCCTATCTCGGTCTATTCTTTTGATTTATAAGGGATTTTGCCGATTTCGGCCTATTGGTTAAAAAATGA
GCTGATTTAACAAAAATTTAACGCGAATTTTAACAAAATATTAACGCTTACAATTTAGGTGGCACTTTTC
GGGGAAATGTGCGCGGAACCCCTATTTGTTTATTTTTCTAAATACATTCAAATATGTATCCGCTCATGAA
TTAATTCTTAGAAAAACTCATCGAGCATCAAATGAAACTGCAATTTATTCATATCAGGATTATCAATACC
ATATTTTTGAAAAAGCCGTTTCTGTAATGAAGGAGAAAACTCACCGAGGCAGTTCCATAGGATGGCAAGA
TCCTGGTATCGGTCTGCGATTCCGACTCGTCCAACATCAATACAACCTATTAATTTCCCCTCGTCAAAAA
TAAGGTTATCAAGTGAGAAATCACCATGAGTGACGACTGAATCCGGTGAGAATGGCAAAAGTTTATGCAT
TTCTTTCCAGACTTGTTCAACAGGCCAGCCATTACGCTCGTCATCAAAATCACTCGCATCAACCAAACCG
TTATTCATTCGTGATTGCGCCTGAGCGAGACGAAATACGCGATCGCTGTTAAAAGGACAATTACAAACAG
GAATCGAATGCAACCGGCGCAGGAACACTGCCAGCGCATCAACAATATTTTCACCTGAATCAGGATATTC
TTCTAATACCTGGAATGCTGTTTTCCCGGGGATCGCAGTGGTGAGTAACCATGCATCATCAGGAGTACGG
ATAAAATGCTTGATGGTCGGAAGAGGCATAAATTCCGTCAGCCAGTTTAGTCTGACCATCTCATCTGTAA
CATCATTGGCAACGCTACCTTTGCCATGTTTCAGAAACAACTCTGGCGCATCGGGCTTCCCATACAATCG
ATAGATTGTCGCACCTGATTGCCCGACATTATCGCGAGCCCATTTATACCCATATAAATCAGCATCCATG
TTGGAATTTAATCGCGGCCTAGAGCAAGACGTTTCCCGTTGAATATGGCTCATAACACCCCTTGTATTAC
TGTTTATGTAAGCAGACAGTTTTATTGTTCATGACCAAAATCCCTTAACGTGAGTTTTCGTTCCACTGAG
CGTCAGACCCCGTAGAAAAGATCAAAGGATCTTCTTGAGATCCTTTTTTTCTGCGCGTAATCTGCTGCTT
GCAAACAAAAAAACCACCGCTACCAGCGGTGGTTTGTTTGCCGGATCAAGAGCTACCAACTCTTTTTCCG
AAGGTAACTGGCTTCAGCAGAGCGCAGATACCAAATACTGTCCTTCTAGTGTAGCCGTAGTTAGGCCACC
ACTTCAAGAACTCTGTAGCACCGCCTACATACCTCGCTCTGCTAATCCTGTTACCAGTGGCTGCTGCCAG
TGGCGATAAGTCGTGTCTTACCGGGTTGGACTCAAGACGATAGTTACCGGATAAGGCGCAGCGGTCGGGC
TGAACGGGGGGTTCGTGCACACAGCCCAGCTTGGAGCGAACGACCTACACCGAACTGAGATACCTACAGC
GTGAGCTATGAGAAAGCGCCACGCTTCCCGAAGGGAGAAAGGCGGACAGGTATCCGGTAAGCGGCAGGGT
CGGAACAGGAGAGCGCACGAGGGAGCTTCCAGGGGGAAACGCCTGGTATCTTTATAGTCCTGTCGGGTTT
CGCCACCTCTGACTTGAGCGTCGATTTTTGTGATGCTCGTCAGGGGGGCGGAGCCTATGGAAAAACGCCA
GCAACGCGGCCTTTTTACGGTTCCTGGCCTTTTGCTGGCCTTTTGCTCACATGTTCTTTCCTGCGTTATC
CCCTGATTCTGTGGATAACCGTATTACCGCCTTTGAGTGAGCTGATACCGCTCGCCGCAGCCGAACGACC
GAGCGCAGCGAGTCAGTGAGCGAGGAAGCGGAAGAGCGCCTGATGCGGTATTTTCTCCTTACGCATCTGT
GCGGTATTTCACACCGCAATGGTGCACTCTCAGTACAATCTGCTCTGATGCCGCATAGTTAAGCCAGTAT
ACACTCCGCTATCGCTACGTGACTGGGTCATGGCTGCGCCCCGACACCCGCCAACACCCGCTGACGCGCC
CTGACGGGCTTGTCTGCTCCCGGCATCCGCTTACAGACAAGCTGTGACCGTCTCCGGGAGCTGCATGTGT
CAGAGGTTTTCACCGTCATCACCGAAACGCGCGAGGCAGCTGCGGTAAAGCTCATCAGCGTGGTCGTGAA
GCGATTCACAGATGTCTGCCTGTTCATCCGCGTCCAGCTCGTTGAGTTTCTCCAGAAGCGTTAATGTCTG
GCTTCTGATAAAGCGGGCCATGTTAAGGGCGGTTTTTTCCTGTTTGGTCACTGATGCCTCCGTGTAAGGG
GGATTTCTGTTCATGGGGGTAATGATACCGATGAAACGAGAGAGGATGCTCACGATACGGGTTACTGATG
ATGAACATGCCCGGTTACTGGAACGTTGTGAGGGTAAACAACTGGCGGTATGGATGCGGCGGGACCAGAG
AAAAATCACTCAGGGTCAATGCCAGCGCTTCGTTAATACAGATGTAGGTGTTCCACAGGGTAGCCAGCAG
CATCCTGCGATGCAGATCCGGAACATAATGGTGCAGGGCGCTGACTTCCGCGTTTCCAGACTTTACGAAA
CACGGAAACCGAAGACCATTCATGTTGTTGCTCAGGTCGCAGACGTTTTGCAGCAGCAGTCGCTTCACGT
TCGCTCGCGTATCGGTGATTCATTCTGCTAACCAGTAAGGCAACCCCGCCAGCCTAGCCGGGTCCTCAAC
GACAGGAGCACGATCATGCGCACCCGTGGGGCCGCCATGCCGGCGATAATGGCCTGCTTCTCGCCGAAAC
GTTTGGTGGCGGGACCAGTGACGAAGGCTTGAGCGAGGGCGTGCAAGATTCCGAATACCGCAAGCGACAG
GCCGATCATCGTCGCGCTCCAGCGAAAGCGGTCCTCGCCGAAAATGACCCAGAGCGCTGCCGGCACCTGT
CCTACGAGTTGCATGATAAAGAAGACAGTCATAAGTGCGGCGACGATAGTCATGCCCCGCGCCCACCGGA
AGGAGCTGACTGGGTTGAAGGCTCTCAAGGGCATCGGTCGAGATCCCGGTGCCTAATGAGTGAGCTAACT
TACATTAATTGCGTTGCGCTCACTGCCCGCTTTCCAGTCGGGAAACCTGTCGTGCCAGCTGCATTAATGA
ATCGGCCAACGCGCGGGGAGAGGCGGTTTGCGTATTGGGCGCCAGGGTGGTTTTTCTTTTCACCAGTGAG
ACGGGCAACAGCTGATTGCCCTTCACCGCCTGGCCCTGAGAGAGTTGCAGCAAGCGGTCCACGCTGGTTT
GCCCCAGCAGGCGAAAATCCTGTTTGATGGTGGTTAACGGCGGGATATAACATGAGCTGTCTTCGGTATC
GTCGTATCCCACTACCGAGATATCCGCACCAACGCGCAGCCCGGACTCGGTAATGGCGCGCATTGCGCCC
AGCGCCATCTGATCGTTGGCAACCAGCATCGCAGTGGGAACGATGCCCTCATTCAGCATTTGCATGGTTT
GTTGAAAACCGGACATGGCACTCCAGTCGCCTTCCCGTTCCGCTATCGGCTGAATTTGATTGCGAGTGAG
ATATTTATGCCAGCCAGCCAGACGCAGACGCGCCGAGACAGAACTTAATGGGCCCGCTAACAGCGCGATT
TGCTGGTGACCCAATGCGACCAGATGCTCCACGCCCAGTCGCGTACCGTCTTCATGGGAGAAAATAATAC
TGTTGATGGGTGTCTGGTCAGAGACATCAAGAAATAACGCCGGAACATTAGTGCAGGCAGCTTCCACAGC
AATGGCATCCTGGTCATCCAGCGGATAGTTAATGATCAGCCCACTGACGCGTTGCGCGAGAAGATTGTGC
ACCGCCGCTTTACAGGCTTCGACGCCGCTTCGTTCTACCATCGACACCACCACGCTGGCACCCAGTTGAT
CGGCGCGAGATTTAATCGCCGCGACAATTTGCGACGGCGCGTGCAGGGCCAGACTGGAGGTGGCAACGCC
AATCAGCAACGACTGTTTGCCCGCCAGTTGTTGTGCCACGCGGTTGGGAATGTAATTCAGCTCCGCCATC
GCCGCTTCCACTTTTTCCCGCGTTTTCGCAGAAACGTGGCTGGCCTGGTTCACCACGCGGGAAACGGTCT
GATAAGAGACACCGGCATACTCTGCGACATCGTATAACGTTACTGGTTTCACATTCACCACCCTGAATTG
ACTCTCTTCCGGGCGCTATCATGCCATACCGCGAAAGGTTTTGCGCCATTCGATGGTGTCCGGGATCTCG
ACGCTCTCCCTTATGCGACTCCTGCATTAGGAAGCAGCCCAGTAGTAGGTTGAGGCCGTTGAGCACCGCC
GCCGCAAGGAATGGTGCATGCAAGGAGATGGCGCCCAACAGTCCCCCGGCCACGGGGCCTGCCACCATAC
CCACGCCGAAACAAGCGCTCATGAGCCCGAAGTGGCGAGCCCGATCTTCCCCATCGGTGATGTCGGCGAT
ATAGGCGCCAGCAACCGCACCTGTGGCGCCGGTGATGCCGGCCACGATGCGTCCGGCGTAGAGGATCGAG
ATCTCGATCCCGCGAAAT
Features (pLannotate 1.2.2; 22 found; start..end, strand, type, name):
      1..19      +  promoter       T7 promoter: promoter for bacteriophage T7 RNA polymerase
     20..44      +  protein_bind   lac operator: The lac repressor binds to the lac operator to inhibit transcription in E. coli. This inhibition can be relieved by adding lactose or isopropyl-β-D-thiogalactopyranoside (IPTG). lac repressor encoded by lacI
     59..81      +  RBS            RBS: efficient ribosome binding site from bacteriophage T7 gene 10 (Olins and Rangwala, 1989)
    100..116     +  CDS            capTEV™ (fragment): composite tag for in vivo biotinylation, TEV protease cleavage, and 6xHis tagging
    127..144     +  CDS            thrombin site: thrombin recognition and cleavage site
    148..180     +  CDS            T7 tag (gene 10 leader): leader peptide from bacteriophage T7 gene 10 promotes efficient translation in E. coli
    196..498     +  CDS            SMT3: SMT3_YEAST - Experimental evidence at protein level: Swiss-Prot protein existence level 1. Not known; suppressor of MIF2 mutations. From Saccharomyces cerevisiae (strain ATCC 204508 / S288c) (Baker's yeast).
   2794..2811    +  CDS            9xHis (fragment): 9xHis affinity tag
   2821..2870    +  CDS            SET1 (fragment): solubility-enhancement tag derived from T7 phage gene 10B
   2878..2925    +  terminator     T7 terminator: transcription terminator for bacteriophage T7 RNA polymerase
   2962..3390    +  rep_origin     f1 ori (sequence partly withheld): f1 bacteriophage origin of replication; arrow indicates direction of (+) strand synthesis
   3443..3500    +  promoter       AmpR promoter (fragment): bla
   3509..4324    -  CDS            KanR: aminoglycoside phosphotransferase; aph(3')-Ia; confers resistance to kanamycin in bacteria or G418 (Geneticin®) in eukaryotes
   4446..5034    +  rep_origin     ori: high-copy-number ColE1/pMB1/pBR322/pUC origin of replication
   5220..5359    -  misc_feature   bom: basis of mobility region from pBR322
   5461..5652    -  CDS            rop: Rop protein, which maintains plasmids at low copy number; rop
   5669..6049    +  CDS            YPB1_ECOLX: Protein predicted: Swiss-Prot protein existence level 4. From Escherichia coli.
   6121..6412    -  CDS            TcR (fragment): tetracycline efflux protein; tet; confers resistance to tetracycline
   6427..6448    -  protein_bind   CAP binding site: CAP binding activates transcription in the presence of cAMP. E. coli catabolite activator protein
   6461..7543    -  CDS            lacI: lac repressor; lacI; The lac repressor binds to the lac operator to inhibit transcription in E. coli. This inhibition can be relieved by adding lactose or isopropyl-β-D-thiogalactopyranoside (IPTG).
   7544..7621    -  promoter       lacI promoter: lacI
   7629..7908    -  CDS            TcR (fragment): tetracycline efflux protein; tet; confers resistance to tetracycline
