[The description below was written by a language model from this plasmid's Addgene catalogue record and pLannotate feature annotations shown in this document.]
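Description:
pET28_Cas9d_Plasmid is a 7.9 kb bacterial expression vector built on a pET28 backbone and carrying a 2,247 bp E. coli codon-optimized open reading frame for Cas9d (also called MG 34-1), a compact Cas9 family nuclease; the source organism is recorded as unknown. The plasmid replicates from a ColE1/pMB1-type origin accompanied by the pBR322 bom region and the rop gene. The catalogue lists it as high copy, although rop normally moderates copy number. Selection is by kanamycin through the aph(3')-Ia gene. An f1 origin is also present, and short tetracycline-resistance fragments are non-functional remnants of the pBR322 lineage.

Expression follows the standard pET arrangement. A T7 promoter with an adjacent lac operator and the T7 gene 10 ribosome binding site drives the coding region, a T7 terminator closes the unit, and a plasmid-borne lacI cassette supplies repressor. Transcription therefore depends on a host providing T7 RNA polymerase and is inducible with IPTG. Upstream of the insert, the feature table shows a short fragment consistent with a His tag, a thrombin cleavage site, the T7 gene 10 leader tag and yeast SMT3 (SUMO). This suggests that Cas9d is produced as an N-terminally His-SUMO-tagged fusion suited to affinity purification and tag removal. The Cas9d sequence itself is not annotated but would occupy the unannotated gap between SMT3 and the downstream elements. A histidine-tag fragment lies just after that gap, and whether it is translated in frame with the protein cannot be determined from the table. The construct is intended for recombinant production of Cas9d protein in E. coli, for example for biochemical or structural study of its DNA targeting.
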