Addgene plasmid #239445: pET28_Cas9d_Plasmid
Purpose: Expression plasmid codon-optimized for E. coli
Depositing lab: David Taylor. Depositing organization: University of Texas at Austin. Publication: DNA targeting by compact Cas9d and its resurrected ancestor. Ocampo RF, Bravo JPK, Dangerfield TL, Nocedal I, Jirde SA, Alexander LM, Thomas NC, Das A, Nielson S, Johnson KA, Brown CT, Butterfield CN, Goltsman DSA, Taylor DW. Nat Commun. 2025 Jan 7;16(1):457. doi: 10.1038/s41467-024-55573-4. PubMed 39774105.
Backbone
  Vector backbone: pET28
  Backbone manufacturer: Twist Biosciences
  Backbone size w/o insert (bp): 5682
  Total vector size (bp): 7929
  Vector type: Bacterial Expression
Growth in bacteria
  Bacterial resistance: Kanamycin, 50 μg/mL
  Growth temperature: 37°C
  Growth strain: DH5alpha
  Copy number: High Copy
Gene/Insert
  Gene/Insert name: Cas9d (alt name: MG 34-1)
  Species: Unknown
  Insert size (bp): 2247
  Promoter: T7
  Cloning method: Golden Gate
  Sequencing primers: 5′ CAGCAACCGCACCTGTGG
Terms and licenses: Academic/Nonprofit Terms; Industry Terms: Not Available to Industry
How to cite: pET28_Cas9d_Plasmid was a gift from David Taylor (Addgene plasmid # 239445 ; http://n2t.net/addgene:239445 ; RRID:Addgene_239445)
